>Addgene plasmid #138514 | pBT138b-proA | addgene full sequence | sequence record 273041 | Addgene NGS Result
CATAAGGCTCGTAGGCTATATTCAGGGAGACCACAACGGTTTCCCTCTACAAATAATTTTGTTTAACTTT
TACTAGAGTGGGACCCTACCTGCAGGTGCAGTACTACATCATCAGGCATGAACACGATTAACATCGCTAA
GAACGACTTCTCTGACATCGAACTGGCTGCTATCCCGTTCAACACTCTGGCTGACCATTACGGTGAGCGT
TTAGCTCGCGAACAGTTGGCCCTTGAGCATGAGTCTTACGAGATGGGTGAAGCACGCTTCCGCAAGATGT
TTGAGTGATAACTTAAAGCTGGTGAGGTTGCGGATAACGCTGCCGCCAAGCCTCTCATCACTACCCTACT
CCCTAAGATGATTGCACGCATCAACGACTGGTTTGAGGAAGTGAAAGCTAAGCGCGGCAAGCGCCCGACA
GCCTTCCAGTTCCTGCAAGAAATCAAGCCGGAAGCCGTAGCGTACATCACCATTAAGACCACTCTGGCTT
GCCTAACCAGTGCTGACAATACAACCGTTCAGGCTGTAGCAAGCGCAATCGGTCGGGCCATTGAGGACGA
GGCTCGCTTCGGTCGTATCCGTGACCTTAAAGCTAAGCACTTCAAGAAAAACGTTGAGGAACAACTCAAC
AAGCGCGTAGGGCACGTCTACAAGAAAGCATTTATGCAAGTTGTCGAGGCTGACATGCTCTCTAAGGGTC
TACTCGGTGGCGAGGCGTGGTCTTCGTGGCATAAGGAAGACTCTATTCATGTAGGAGTACGCTGCATCGA
GATGCTCATTGAGTCAACCGGAATGGTTAGCTTACACCGCCAAAATGCTGGCGTAGTAGGTCAAGACTCT
GAGACTATCGAACTCGCACCTGAATACGCTGAGGCTATCGCAACCCGTGCAGGTGCGCTGGCTGGCATCT
CTCCGATGTTCCAACCTTGCGTAGTTCCTCCTAAGCCGTGGACTGGCATTACTGGTGGTGGCTATTGGGC
TAACGGTCGTCGTCCTCTGGCGCTGGTGCGTACTCACAGTAAGAAAGCACTGATGCGCTACGAAGACGTT
TACATGCCTGAGGTGTACAAAGCGATTAACATTGCGCAAAACACCGCATGGAAAATCAACAAGAAAGTCC
TAGCGGTCGCCAACGTAATCACCAAGTGGAAGCATTGTCCGGTCGAGGACATCCCTGCGATTGAGCGTGA
AGAACTCCCGATGAAACCGGAAGACATCGACATGAATCCTGAGGCTCTCACCGCGTGGAAACGTGCTGCC
GCTGCTGTGTACCGCAAGGACAAGGCTCGCAAGTCTCGCCGTATCAGCCTTGAGTTCATGCTTGAGCAAG
CCAATAAGTTTGCTAACCATAAGGCCATCTGGTTCCCTTACAACATGGACTGGCGCGGTCGTGTTTACGC
TGTGTCAATGTTCAACCCGCAAGGTAACGATATGACCAAAGGACTGCTTACGCTGGCGAAAGGTAAACCA
ATCGGTAAGGAAGGTTACTACTGGCTGAAAATCCACGGTGCAAACTGTGCGGGTGTCGATAAGGTTCCGT
TCCCTGAGCGCATCAAGTTCATTGAGGAAAACCACGAGAACATCATGGCTTGCGCTAAGTCTCCACTGGA
GAACACTTGGTGGGCTGAGCAAGATTCTCCGTTCTGCTTCCTTGCGTTCTGCTTTGAGTACGCTGGGGTA
CAGCACCACGGCCTGAGCTATAACTGCTCCCTTCCGCTGGCGTTTGACGGGTCTTGCTCTGGCATCCAGC
ACTTCTCCGCGATGCTCCGAGATGAGGTAGGTGGTCGCGCGGTTAACTTGCTTCCTAGTGAAACCGTTCA
GGACATCTACGGGATTGTTGCTAAGAAAGTCAACGAGATTCTACAAGCAGACGCAATCAATGGGACCGAT
AACGAAGTAGTTACCGTGACCGATGAGAACACTGGTGAAATCTCTGAGAAAGTCAAGCTGGGCACTAAGG
CACTGGCTGGTCAATGGCTGGCTTACGGTGTTACTCGCAGTGTGACTAAGCGTTCAGTCATGACGCTGGC
TTACGGGTCCAAAGAGTTCGGCTTCCGTCAACAAGTGCTGGAAGATACCATTCAGCCAGCTATTGATTCC
GGCAAGGGTCTGATGTTCACTCAGCCGAATCAGGCTGCTGGATACATGGCTAAGCTGATTTGGGAATCTG
TGAGCGTGACGGTGGTAGCTGCGGTTGAAGCAATGAACTGGCTTAAGTCTGCTGCTAAGCTGCTGGCTGC
TGAGGTCAAAGATAAGAAGACTGGAGAGATTCTTCGCAAGCGTTGCGCTGTGCATTGGGTAACTCCTGAT
GGTTTCCCTGTGTGGCAGGAATACAAGAAGCCTATTCAGACGCGCTTGAACCTGATGTTCCTCGGTCAGT
TCCGCTTACAGCCTACCATTAACACCAACAAAGATAGCGAGATTGATGCACACAAACAGGAGTCTGGTAT
CGCTCCTAACTTTGTACACAGCCAAGACGGTAGCCACCTTCGTAAGACTGTAGTGTGGGCACACGAGAAG
TACGGTATCGAATCTTTTGCACTGATTCACGACTCCTTCGGTACCATTCCGGCTGACGCTGCGAACCTGT
TCAAAGCAGTGCGCGAAACTATGGTTGACACATATGAGTCTTGTGATGTACTGGCTGATTTCTACGACCA
GTTCGCTGACCAGTTGCACGAGTCTCAATTGGACAAAATGCCAGCACTTCCGGCTAAAGGTAACTTGAAC
CTCCGTGACATCTTAGAGTCCGACTTCGCGTTCGCCTAATGGCACTCCTCAGCAAATATAATGACCCTCT
TGATAACCCAAGAGGGCATTTTTTAATGCCCATGGCGTTTATTTGCCGACTACCTTGGTGATCTCGCCTT
TCACGTAGTGGACAAATTCTTCCAACTGATCTGCGCGCGAGGCCAAGCGATCTTCTTCTTGTCCAAGATA
AGCCTGTCTAGCTTCAAGTATGACGGGCTGATACTGGGCCGGCAGGCGCTCCATTGCCCAGTCGGCAGCG
ACATCCTTCGGCGCGATTTTGCCGGTTACTGCGCTGTACCAAATGCGGGACAACGTAAGCACTACATTTC
GCTCATCGCCAGCCCAGTCGGGCGGCGAGTTCCATAGCGTTAAGGTTTCATTTAGCGCCTCAAATAGATC
CTGTTCAGGAACCGGATCAAAGAGTTCCTCCGCCGCTGGACCTACCAAGGCAACGCTATGTTCTCTTGCT
TTTGTCAGCAAGATAGCCAGATCAATGTCGATCGTGGCTGGCTCGAAGATACCTGCAAGAATGTCATTGC
GCTGCCATTCTCCAAATTGCAGTTCGCGCTTAGCTGGATAACGCCACGGAATGATGTCGTCGTGCACAAC
AATGGTGACTTCTACAGCGCGGAGAATCTCGCTCTCTCCAGGGGAAGCCGAAGTTTCCAAAAGGTCGTTG
ATCAAAGCTCGCCGCGTTGTTTCATCAAGCCTTACGGTCACCGTAACCAGCAAATCAATATCACTGTGTG
GCTTCAGGCCGCCATCCACTGCGGAGCCGTACAAATGTACGGCCAGCAACGTCGGTTCGAGATGGCGCTC
GATGACGCCAACTACCTCTGATAGTTGAGTCGATACTTCGGCGATCACCGCTTCCCTCATACTCTTCCTT
TTTCAATATTATTGAAGCATTTATCAGGGTTATTGTCTCATGAGCGTATACATATTTGAATGTATTTAGA
AAAATAGGCCAAATAGGGTTTGAGATCCTTTTTTTCTGCGCGTAATCTGCTGCTTGCAAACAAAAAAACC
ACCGCTACCAGCGGTGGTTTGTTTGCCGGATCAAGAGCTACCACCTCTTTTTCCGAAGGTAACTGGCTTC
AGCAGAGCGCAGATACCAAATACTGTCCTTCTAGTGTAGCCGTAGTTAGGCCACCACTTCAAGAACTCTG
TAGCACCGCCTACATACCTCGCTCTGCTAATCCTGTTACCAGTGGCTGCTGCCAGTGGCGATAAGTCGTG
TCTTACCGGGTTGGACTCAAGACGATAGTTACCGGATAAGGCGCAGCGGTCGGGCTGAACGGGGGGTTCG
TGCACACAGCCCAGCTTGGAGCGAACGACCTACACCGAACTGAGATACCTACAGCGTGAGCTATGAGAAA
GCGCCACGCTTCCCGAAGGGAGAAAGGCGGACAGGTATCCGGTAAGCGGCAGGGTCGGAACAGGAGAGCG
CACGAGGGAGCTTCCAGGGGGAAACGCCTGGTATCTTTATAGTCCTGTCGGGTTTCGCCACCTCTGACTT
GAGCGTCGATTTTTGTGATGCTCGTCAGGGGGGCGGAGCCTATGGAAAAACGCCAGCAACGCGGCCTTTT
TACGGTTCCTGGCCTTTTGCTGGCCTTTTGCTCACATGTTCTTTCCTGCGTTATCCCCTGATTCTGTGGA
TAACCGTATTACCGCCTTTGAGTGAGCTGATACCGCTCGCCGCAGCCGAACGACCGAGCGCAGCGAGTCA
GTGAGCGAGGAAGCGGATGAGCGCCTGATGCGGTATTTTCTCCTTACGCATCTGTGCGGTATTTCACACC
GCATATGGTGCACTCTCAGTACAATCTGCTCTGATGCCGCATAGTTAAGCCAGTATACACTCCGCTATCG
CTACGTGACTGGGTCATGGCTGCGCCCCGACACCCGCCAACACCCGCTGACGCGCCCTGACGGGCTTGTC
TGCTCCCGGCATCCGCTTACAGACAAGCTGTGACCGTCTCCGGGAGCTGCATGTGTCAGAGGTTTTCACC
GTCATCACCGAAACGCGCGAGGCAGCTGCGGTAAAGCTCATCAGCGTGGTCGTGAAGCGATTCACAGATG
TCTGCCTGTTCATCCGCGTCCAGCTCGTTGAGTTTCTCCAGAAGCGTTAATGTCTGGCTTCTGATAAAGC
GGGCCATGTTAAGGGCGGTTTTTTCCTGTTTGGTCACTGATGCCTCCGTGTAAGGGGGATTTCTGTTCAT
GGGGGTAATGATACCGATGAAACGAGAGAGGATGCTCACGATACGGGTTACTGATGATGAACAAGAGGAC
ATCCGGTCAAATAAAACGAAAGGCTCAGTCGAAAGACTGGGCCTTTCGTTTTGCTGAGGAGACTTAGGGA
CTCTCACAGCTAACACCACGTCGTCCCTATCTGCTGCCCTAGGTCTATGAGTGGTTGCTGGATAACTTTA
CGGGCATG
Features (pLannotate 1.2.2; 9 found; start..end, strand, type, name):
    118..2766    +  CDS            RPOL_BPT7: Experimental evidence at protein level: Swiss-Prot protein existence level 1. Highly processive DNA-dependent RNA polymerase that catalyzes the transcription of class II and class III viral genes. Recognizes a specific promoter sequence and enters first into an 'abortive phase' where very short transcripts are synthesized and released before proceeding to the processive transcription of long RNA chains. Unwinds the double-stranded DNA to expose the coding strand for templating. Participates in the initiation of viral DNA replication presumably by making primers accessible to the DNA polymerase
   2839..3630    -  CDS            SmR: aminoglycoside adenylyltransferase (Murphy, 1985); aadA; confers resistance to spectinomycin and streptomycin
   3631..3716    -  promoter       AmpR promoter (fragment): bla
   3730..4318    +  rep_origin     ori: high-copy-number ColE1/pMB1/pBR322/pUC origin of replication
   4504..4644    -  misc_feature   bom: basis of mobility region from pBR322
   4746..4937    -  CDS            rop: Rop protein, which maintains plasmids at low copy number; rop
   4978..5034    +  CDS            mbeC (fragment): MBEC_ECOLX - Experimental evidence at protein level: Swiss-Prot protein existence level 1. Required for efficient mobilization of ColE1 plasmid and is thus essential to promote the specific transfer of the plasmid during conjugation. Probably functions by inducing DNA bending, helping the MbeA relaxase to melt the DNA around the nic site and cleave the phosphodiester bond. Binds specifically double-stranded DNA (dsDNA) containing the ColE1 oriT but does not recognize the inverted repeat (IR). From Escherichia coli.
   5048..5092    +  terminator     rrnB T1 terminator: transcription terminator T1 from the E. coli rrnB gene
   5111..5176    +  CDS            sspB (fragment): SSPB_ECOLI - Experimental evidence at protein level: Swiss-Prot protein existence level 1. Also stimulates degradation of the N-terminus of RseA (residues 1-108, alone or in complex with sigma-E) by ClpX-ClpP in a non-ssrA-mediated fashion. From Escherichia coli (strain K12).
