[The description below was written by a language model from this plasmid's Addgene catalogue record and pLannotate feature annotations shown in this document.]
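Description:
pBT138b-proA is a 5,188 nt bacterial accessory plasmid from a phage-assisted continuous evolution (PACE) study that evolved an adenine base editor with improved activity and Cas domain compatibility. The catalogue classifies it as a synthetic biology vector and gives its purpose only as "P3g", apparently its designation within the host-cell plasmid set of that work. The backbone is listed as "pCMV with a BR322 origin", but the annotated sequence contains no CMV or other mammalian elements. It looks like a purely E. coli plasmid carrying a ColE1/pBR322-type origin together with the bom mobilisation region and the rop gene, which holds copy number down (the record lists copy number as unknown). A short mbeC fragment is a remnant of the ColE1-derived backbone. Selection is by spectinomycin through the aadA (SmR) aminoglycoside adenylyltransferase, expressed from a fragment of the bla (AmpR) promoter.

The payload is the full-length T7 RNA polymerase coding sequence, occupying roughly half of the plasmid. No promoter is annotated upstream of it. The "proA" suffix may indicate a constitutive promoter of that name, but the record does not state this. An rrnB T1 terminator lies shortly before the start of the polymerase gene on the circular map, presumably insulating it from read-through transcription. A small fragment matching sspB is also detected there, though its role is not described.

In PACE selection circuits, T7 RNA polymerase typically links the evolving activity to transcription of an essential phage gene from a T7 promoter. The record does not specify whether this polymerase copy carries mutations that base editing must correct, or how it connects to the other plasmids in the circuit.
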