Addgene plasmid #138514: pBT138b-proA
Purpose: P3g
Depositing lab: David Liu. Depositing organization: Broad Institute. Publication: Phage-assisted evolution of an adenine base editor with improved Cas domain compatibility and activity. Richter MF, Zhao KT, Eton E, Lapinaite A, Newby GA, Thuronyi BW, Wilson C, Koblan LW, Zeng J, Bauer DE, Doudna JA, Liu DR. Nat Biotechnol. 2020 Jul;38(7):883-891. doi: 10.1038/s41587-020-0453-z. Epub 2020 Mar 16. PubMed 32433547.
Backbone
  Vector backbone: pCMV with a BR322 origin
  Vector type: Synthetic Biology
Growth in bacteria
  Bacterial resistance: Spectinomycin, 50 μg/mL
  Growth temperature: 37°C
  Growth strain: DH5alpha
  Copy number: Unknown
Gene/Insert
  Gene/Insert name: T7-RNAP
  Species: Other
  Cloning method: Unknown
Terms and licenses: Academic/Nonprofit Terms; Industry Terms: Not Available to Industry
How to cite: pBT138b-proA was a gift from David Liu (Addgene plasmid # 138514 ; http://n2t.net/addgene:138514 ; RRID:Addgene_138514)
